>Addgene plasmid #152429 | pGBW-m4134002 | depositor full sequence | sequence record 295441 | Full Sequence
CACCATGGCAATTGCCTCAGAATTTAGTTCCCTCCCCTCGTACGCTGCGTTCGCTACCGCCCAAGAGGCA
TATGAGCAGGCCGTAGCCAACGGGGACAGCGAAGTGGTTCTTAAGAAACTGAAGAAATCTTTGAATGTGG
CAAAGAGCGAGTTTGATCGGGACGCGGCAATGCAGAGGAAGCTGGAAAAAATGGCTGATCAGGCTATGAC
ACAGATGTACAAACAAGCCCGATCCGAGGACAAGAGAGCTAAAGTCACTTCTGCCATGCAAACGATGCTA
TTCACCATGTTACGTAAGCTGGATAACGACGCACTCAATAACATAATCAATAACGCCCGCGATGGTTGTG
TGCCATTGAATATCATTCCTCTTACTACAGCGGCCAAGCTGATGGTCGTTATCCCGGACTATAACACATA
CAAAAATACCTGCGACGGCACCACTTTCACGTATGCTAGCGCCCTGTGGGAAATACAGCAGGTAGTGGAT
GCCGATTCAAAGATTGTGCAGCTTAGTGAGATCTCCATGGACAACAGTCCCAACTTGGCTTGGCCTTTAA
TCGTCACAGCTCTCAGAGCCAATAGCGCAGTTAAACTGCAAGAAAACCTTTACTTTCAGTCGGGGAAACC
TATACCCAATCCACTTCTCGGCTTAGATTCTACCTAAGCTAGCTTGACTGACTGAGATACAGCGTACCTT
CAGCTCACAGACATGATAAGATACATTGATGAGTTTGGACAAACCACAACTAGAATGCAGTGAAAAAAAT
GCTTTATTTGTGAAATTTGTGATGCTATTGCTTTATTTGTAACCATTATAAGCTGCAATAAACAAGTTAA
CAACAACAATTGCATTCATTTTATGTTTCAGGTTCAGGGGGAGGTGTGGGAGGTTTTTTAAAGCAAGTAA
AACCTCTACAAATGTGGTATTGGCCCATCTCTATCGGTATCGTAGCATAACCCCTTGGGGCCTCTAAACG
GGTCTTGAGGGGTTTTTTGTGCCCCTCGGGCCGGATTGCTATCTACCGGCATTGGCGCAGAAAAAAATGC
CTGATGCGACGCTGCGCGTCTTATACTCCCACATATGCCAGATTCAGCAACGGATACGGCTTCCCCAACT
TGCCCACTTCCATACGTGTCCTCCTTACCAGAAATTTATCCTTAAGGTCGTCAGCTATCCTGCAGGCGAT
CTCTCGATTTCGATCAAGACATTCCTTTAATGGTCTTTTCTGGACACCACTAGGGGTCAGAAGTAGTTCA
TCAAACTTTCTTCCCTCCCTAATCTCATTGGTTACCTTGGGCTATCGAAACTTAATTAACCAGTCAAGTC
AGCTACTTGGCGAGATCGACTTGTCTGGGTTTCGACTACGCTCAGAATTGCGTCAGTCAAGTTCGATCTG
GTCCTTGCTATTGCACCCGTTCTCCGATTACGAGTTTCATTTAAATCATGTGAGCAAAAGGCCAGCAAAA
GGCCAGGAACCGTAAAAAGGCCGCGTTGCTGGCGTTTTTCCATAGGCTCCGCCCCCCTGACGAGCATCAC
AAAAATCGACGCTCAAGTCAGAGGTGGCGAAACCCGACAGGACTATAAAGATACCAGGCGTTTCCCCCTG
GAAGCTCCCTCGTGCGCTCTCCTGTTCCGACCCTGCCGCTTACCGGATACCTGTCCGCCTTTCTCCCTTC
GGGAAGCGTGGCGCTTTCTCATAGCTCACGCTGTAGGTATCTCAGTTCGGTGTAGGTCGTTCGCTCCAAG
CTGGGCTGTGTGCACGAACCCCCCGTTCAGCCCGACCGCTGCGCCTTATCCGGTAACTATCGTCTTGAGT
CCAACCCGGTAAGACACGACTTATCGCCACTGGCAGCAGCCACTGGTAACAGGATTAGCAGAGCGAGGTA
TGTAGGCGGTGCTACAGAGTTCTTGAAGTGGTGGCCTAACTACGGCTACACTAGAAGAACAGTATTTGGT
ATCTGCGCTCTGCTGAAGCCAGTTACCTTCGGAAAAAGAGTTGGTAGCTCTTGATCCGGCAAACAAACCA
CCGCTGGTAGCGGTGGTTTTTTTGTTTGCAAGCAGCAGATTACGCGCAGAAAAAAAGGATCTCAAGAAGA
TCCTTTGATCTTTTCTACGGGGTCTGACGCTCAGTGGAACGAAAACTCACGTTAAGGGATTTTGGTCATG
AGATTATCAAAAAGGATCTTCACCTAGATCCTTTTAAATTAAAAATGAAGTTTTAAATCAATCTAAAGTA
TATATGAGTAAACTTGGTCTGACAGTTACCAATGCTTAATCAGTGAGGCACCTATCTCAGCGATCTGTCT
ATTTCGTTCATCCATAGTTGCATTTAAATTTCCGAACTCTCCAAGGCCCTCGTCGGAAAATCTTCAAACC
TTTCGTCCGATCCATCTTGCAGGCTACCTCTCGAACGAACTATCGCAAGTCTCTTGGCCGGCCTTGCGCC
TTGGCTATTGCTTGGCAGCGCCTATCGCCAGGTATTACTCCAATCCCGAATATCCGAGATCGGGATCACC
CGAGAGAAGTTCAACCTACATCCTCAATCCCGATCTATCCGAGATCCGAGGAATATCGAAATCGGGGCGC
GCCTGGTGTACCGAGAACGATCCTCTCAGTGCGAGTCTCGACGATCCATATCGTTGCTTGGCAGTCAGCC
AGTCGGAATCCAGCTTGGGACCCAGGAAGTCCAATCGTCAGATATTGTACTCAAGCCTGGTCACGGCAGC
GTACCGATCTGTTTAAACCTAGATATTGATAGTCTGATCGGTCAACGTATAATCGAGTCCTAGCTTTTGC
AAACATCTATCAAGAGACAGGATCAGCAGGAGGCTTTCGCATGAGTATTCAACATTTCCGTGTCGCCCTT
ATTCCCTTTTTTGCGGCATTTTGCCTTCCTGTTTTTGCTCACCCAGAAACGCTGGTGAAAGTAAAAGATG
CTGAAGATCAGTTGGGTGCGCGAGTGGGTTACATCGAACTGGATCTCAACAGCGGTAAGATCCTTGAGAG
TTTTCGCCCCGAAGAACGCTTTCCAATGATGAGCACTTTTAAAGTTCTGCTATGTGGCGCGGTATTATCC
CGTATTGACGCCGGGCAAGAGCAACTCGGTCGCCGCATACACTATTCTCAGAATGACTTGGTTGAGTATT
CACCAGTCACAGAAAAGCATCTTACGGATGGCATGACAGTAAGAGAATTATGCAGTGCTGCCATAACCAT
GAGTGATAACACTGCGGCCAACTTACTTCTGACAACGATTGGAGGACCGAAGGAGCTAACCGCTTTTTTG
CACAACATGGGGGATCATGTAACTCGCCTTGATCGTTGGGAACCGGAGCTGAATGAAGCCATACCAAACG
ACGAGCGTGACACCACGATGCCTGTAGCAATGGCAACAACCTTGCGTAAACTATTAACTGGCGAACTACT
TACTCTAGCTTCCCGGCAACAGTTGATAGACTGGATGGAGGCGGATAAAGTTGCAGGACCACTTCTGCGC
TCGGCCCTTCCGGCTGGCTGGTTTATTGCTGATAAATCTGGAGCCGGTGAGCGTGGGTCTCGCGGTATCA
TTGCAGCACTGGGGCCAGATGGTAAGCCCTCCCGTATCGTAGTTATCTACACGACGGGGAGTCAGGCAAC
TATGGATGAACGAAATAGACAGATCGCTGAGATAGGTGCCTCACTGATTAAGCATTGGTAACCGATTCTA
GGTGCATTGGCGCAGAAAAAAATGCCTGATGCGACGCTGCGCGTCTTATACTCCCACATATGCCAGATTC
AGCAACGGATACGGCTTCCCCAACTTGCCCACTTCCATACGTGTCCTCCTTACCAGAAATTTATCCTTAA
GATCCCGAATCGTTTAAACTCGACTCTGGCTCTATCGAATCTCCGTCGTTTCGAGCTTACGCGAACAGCC
GTGGCGCTCATTTGCTCGTCGGGCATCGAATCTCGTCAGCTATCGTCAGCTTACCTTTTTGGCAGCGATC
GCGGCTCCCGACATCTTGGACCATTAGCTCCACAGGTATCTTCTTCCCTCTAGTGGTCATAACAGCAGCT
TCAGCTACCTCTCAATTCAAAAAACCCCTCAAGACCCGTTTAGAGGCCCCAAGGGGTTATGCTATCAATC
GTTGCGTTACACACACAAAAAACCAACACACATCCATCTTCGATGGATAGCGATTTTATTATCTAACTGC
TGATCGAGTGTAGCCAGATCTAGTAATCAATTACGGGGTCATTAGTTCATAGCCCATATATGGAGTTCCG
CGTTACATAACTTACGGTAAATGGCCCGCCTGGCTGACCGCCCAACGACCCCCGCCCATTGACGTCAATA
ATGACGTATGTTCCCATAGTAACGCCAATAGGGACTTTCCATTGACGTCAATGGGTGGAGTATTTACGGT
AAACTGCCCACTTGGCAGTACATCAAGTGTATCATATGCCAAGTACGCCCCCTATTGACGTCAATGACGG
TAAATGGCCCGCCTGGCATTATGCCCAGTACATGACCTTATGGGACTTTCCTACTTGGCAGTACATCTAC
GTATTAGTCATCGCTATTACCATGCTGATGCGGTTTTGGCAGTACATCAATGGGCGTGGATAGCGGTTTG
ACTCACGGGGATTTCCAAGTCTCCACCCCATTGACGTCAATGGGAGTTTGTTTTGGCACCAAAATCAACG
GGACTTTCCAAAATGTCGTAACAACTCCGCCCCATTGACGCAAATGGGCGGTAGGCGTGTACGGTGGGAG
GTCTATATAAGCAGAGCTGGTTTAGTGAACCGTCAGATCAGATCTTTGTCGATCCTACCATCCACTCGAC
ACACCCGCCAGCGGCCGC
Features (pLannotate 1.2.2; 16 found; start..end, strand, type, name):
    717..838     -  polyA_signal   SV40 poly(A) signal: SV40 polyadenylation signal
    861..930     -  CDS            large T antigen (fragment): large T antigen from SV40 (simian virus 40)
    953..999     +  terminator     T7 terminator: transcription terminator for bacteriophage T7 RNA polymerase
   1029..1165    +  terminator     rrnG terminator: transcription terminator from the E. coli ribosomal RNA rrnG operon (Albrechtsen et al., 1991)
   1210..1281    +  misc_feature   3' β-globin insulator: insulator downstream of the human β-globin locus (Farrell et al., 2002)
   1507..2095    -  rep_origin     ori: high-copy-number ColE1/pMB1/pBR322/pUC origin of replication
   2267..2331    -  CDS            bla(M) (fragment): β-lactamase lacking the signal sequence; bla(M); allows cytosolic expression of β-lactamase
   2841..3701    +  CDS            AmpR: β-lactamase; bla; confers resistance to ampicillin, carbenicillin, and related antibiotics
   3714..3850    +  terminator     rrnG terminator: transcription terminator from the E. coli ribosomal RNA rrnG operon (Albrechtsen et al., 1991)
   4002..4073    +  misc_feature   5' β-globin insulator: insulator upstream of the human β-globin locus (Farrell et al., 2002)
   4078..4124    -  terminator     T7 terminator: transcription terminator for bacteriophage T7 RNA polymerase
   4142..4190    -  polyA_signal   poly(A) signal: synthetic polyadenylation signal
   4271..4574    +  enhancer       CMV enhancer: human cytomegalovirus immediate early enhancer
   4647..4664    -  promoter       CMV promoter (fragment): human cytomegalovirus (CMV) immediate early promoter
   4727..4778    +  promoter       CMVd2 promoter: truncated human cytomegalovirus (CMV) immediate early promoter that yields moderately reduced expression relative to the full-length promoter
   4844..607     +  CDS            R1A_SARS2 (fragment) (across the origin): Experimental evidence at protein level: Swiss-Prot protein existence level 1. [Non-structural protein 10]: Plays a pivotal role in viral transcription by stimulating both nsp14 3'-5' exoribonuclease and nsp16 2'-O-methyltransferase activities. Therefore plays an essential role in viral mRNAs cap methylation. From Severe acute respiratory syndrome coronavirus 2 (2019-nCoV) (SARS-CoV-2).
