[The description below was written by a language model from this plasmid's Addgene catalogue record and pLannotate feature annotations shown in this document.]
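Description:
pGBW-m4134002 is a mammalian expression plasmid carrying the wild-type coding sequence for SARS-CoV-2 non-structural protein 8 (nsp8), a mature cleavage product of the viral ORF1ab replicase polyprotein, built in the pTwist_CMV_6 backbone. It is propagated in E. coli as a high-copy plasmid through a ColE1/pUC-type origin and selected with ampicillin via a full-length β-lactamase (AmpR) gene. A short additional β-lactamase fragment is also annotated, and appears to be a backbone remnant rather than a functional marker. No mammalian selection marker is recorded, which fits transient transfection rather than stable line selection.

The insert of roughly 0.6 kb is driven by the human cytomegalovirus immediate-early enhancer and promoter; the automated annotation resolves the promoter region into fragments, including a match to a truncated CMV variant. The open reading frame spans the numbering origin of the circular sequence and is annotated only as a fragment of the replicase polyprotein 1a. The functional text attached to that hit describes nsp10, which is a generic database note rather than a description of this insert. An SV40-derived polyadenylation signal lies downstream, although it is annotated on the opposite strand. According to the catalogue entry, the backbone supplies a C-terminal V5 epitope tag preceded by a TEV protease cleavage site, allowing detection or pull-down and subsequent tag removal; these elements are not called out in the feature table. The expression unit is flanked by β-globin insulator elements, bacterial rrnG and T7 terminators, and an upstream synthetic poly(A) signal, which would limit transcriptional read-through from the rest of the plasmid. The construct suits expression of tagged nsp8 in mammalian cells for studies of this viral protein.
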