Addgene plasmid #152429: pGBW-m4134002
Purpose: Mammalian expression plasmid for SARS-CoV-2 nsp8
Depositing lab: Ginkgo Bioworks & Benjie Chen. Depositing organization: Ginkgo Bioworks.
Backbone
  Vector backbone: pTwist_CMV_6
  Backbone size w/o insert (bp): 4180
  Vector type: Mammalian Expression
Growth in bacteria
  Bacterial resistance: Ampicillin, 100 μg/mL
  Growth temperature: 37°C
  Growth strain: DH5alpha
  Copy number: High Copy
Gene/Insert
  Gene/Insert name: SARS-CoV-2 nsp8
  Species: Severe acute respiratory syndrome coronavirus 2
  Insert size (bp): 593
  Mutation: wt
  Entrez Gene: ORF1ab (a.k.a. GU280_gp01)
  Promoter: CMV
  Tag / fusion protein: Cleavable TEV;V5 (C terminal on backbone)
  Cloning method: Unknown
Resource information
  A portion of this plasmid was derived from a plasmid made by: GinkgoBioworks
Depositor comments: NCBI reference sequence: YP_009725304.1
How to cite: pGBW-m4134002 was a gift from Ginkgo Bioworks & Benjie Chen (Addgene plasmid # 152429 ; http://n2t.net/addgene:152429 ; RRID:Addgene_152429)
